>Addgene plasmid #180665 | pMYT012 | addgene full sequence | sequence record 369822 | Addgene NGS Result
AGTCGGTCTCAAACGGTACGCCCTTCTTCCCTATCAGTGATAGAGATGGGCAGATAATTCCCTATCAGTG
ATAGAGATCCTTGAAAACGCTCCCTATCAGTGATAGAGAGTGCATACTTCCTCCCTATCAGTGATAGAGA
ATTTTGAAATACTGTTCTAACTATTTATTTTATAAAAGCAGGTCGGAAATATTTATGGGCATTATTATGC
AGAGCATCAACATGATAAAAAAAAACAGTTGAATATTCCCTCAAAAAAAAAGATCTATGTGAGACCAGAC
CAATAAAAAACGCCCGGCGGCAACCGAGCGTTCTGAACAAATCCAGATGGAGTTCTGAGGTCATTACTGG
ATCTATCAACAGGAGTCCAAGCGAGCTCGATATCAAATTACGCCCCGCCCTGCCACTCATCGCAGTACTG
TTGTAATTCATTAAGCATTCTGCCGACATGGAAGCCATCACAAACGGCATGATGAACCTGAATCGCCAGC
GGCATCAGCACCTTGTCGCCTTGCGTATAATATTTGCCCATGGTGAAAACGGGGGCGAAGAAGTTGTCCA
TATTGGCCACGTTTAAATCAAAACTGGTGAAACTCACCCAGGGATTGGCTGAAACGAAAAACATATTCTC
AATAAACCCTTTAGGGAAATAGGCCAGGTTTTCACCGTAACACGCCACATCTTGCGAATATATGTGTAGA
AACTGCCGGAAATCGTCGTGGTATTCACTCCAGAGCGATGAAAACGTTTCAGTTTGCTCATGGAAAACGG
TGTAACAAGGGTGAACACTATCCCATATCACCAGCTCACCGTCTTTCATTGCCATACGAAATTCCGGATG
AGCATTCATCAGGCGGGCAAGAATGTGAATAAAGGCCGGATAAAACTTGTGCTTATTTTTCTTTACGGTC
TTTAAAAAGGCCGTAATATCCAGCTGAACGGTCTGGTTATAGGTACATTGAGCAACTGACTGAAATGCCT
CAAAATGTTCTTTACGATGCCATTGGGATATATCAACGGTGGTATATCCAGTGATTTTTTTCTCCATTTT
AGCTTCCTTAGCTCCTGAAAATCTCGATAACTCAAAAAATACGCCCGGTAGTGATCTTATTTCATTATGG
TGAAAGTTGGAACCTCTTACGTGACCGATCAATCATGACCAAAATCCCTTAACGTGAGTTTTCGTTCCAC
TGAGCGTCAGACCCCGTAGAAAAGATCAAAGGATCTTCTTGAGATCCTTTTTTTCTGCGCGTAATCTGCT
GCTTGCAAACAAAAAAACCACCGCTACCAGCGGTGGTTTGTTTGCCGGATCAAGAGCTACCAACTCTTTT
TCCGAAGGTAACTGGCTTCAGCAGAGCGCAGATACCAAATACTGTTCTTCTAGTGTAGCCGTAGTTAGGC
CACCACTTCAAGAACTCTGTAGCACCGCCTACATACCTCGCTCTGCTAATCCTGTTACCAGTGGCTGCTG
CCAGTGGCGATAAGTCGTGTCTTACCGGGTTGGACTCAAGACGATAGTTACCGGATAAGGCGCAGCGGTC
GGGCTGAACGGGGGGTTCGTGCACACAGCCCAGCTTGGAGCGAACGACCTACACCGAACTGAGATACCTA
CAGCGTGAGCTATGAGAAAGCGCCACGCTTCCCGAAGGGAGAAAGGCGGACAGGTATCCGGTAAGCGGCA
GGGTCGGAACAGGAGAGCGCACGAGGGAGCTTCCAGGGGGAAACGCCTGGTATCTTTATAGTCCTGTCGG
GTTTCGCCACCTCTGACTTGAGCGTCGATTTTTGTGATGCTCGTCAGGGGGGCGGAGCCTATGGAAAAAC
GCCAGCAACGCGGCCTTTTTACGGTTCCTGGCCTTTTGCTGGCCTTTTGCTCACATGTTCTTTCCTGCGT
TATCCCCTGATTCTGTGGATAACCGT
Features (pLannotate 1.2.2; 8 found; start..end, strand, type, name):
     28..47      +  promoter       PLtetO-1 promoter (fragment): modified phage lambda PL promoter with tet operator sites (Lutz and Bujard, 1997)
     59..78      +  promoter       PLtetO-1 promoter (fragment): modified phage lambda PL promoter with tet operator sites (Lutz and Bujard, 1997)
     90..109     +  promoter       tight TRE promoter (fragment): Tet-responsive promoter PTight, consisting of seven tet operator sequences followed by the minimal CMV promoter
    121..141     +  promoter       tight TRE promoter (fragment): Tet-responsive promoter PTight, consisting of seven tet operator sequences followed by the minimal CMV promoter
    283..317     -  terminator     lambda t0 terminator: minimal transcription terminator from phage lambda (Scholtissek and Grosse, 1987)
    391..1047    -  CDS            cat: CAT_ECOLX - Experimental evidence at protein level: Swiss-Prot protein existence level 1. This enzyme is an effector of chloramphenicol resistance in bacteria. From Escherichia coli. This protein is used as a marker in many commonly used cloning vectors, such as pACYC184.
   1048..1143    -  promoter       cat promoter (fragment): promoter of the E. coli cat gene encoding chloramphenicol acetyltransferase
   1229..1817    +  rep_origin     ori: high-copy-number ColE1/pMB1/pBR322/pUC origin of replication
