[The description below was written by a language model from this plasmid's Addgene catalogue record and pLannotate feature annotations shown in this document.]
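Description:
pMYT012 is a small (about 1.9 kb) synthetic-biology part plasmid built on the pYTK001 entry vector of the yeast MoClo toolkit (YTK). It stores a single standardized part, pTet4, formatted as a Type 2 part, which is the promoter position in the YTK hierarchy. This lets it be combined with other toolkit parts by Golden Gate assembly into transcription units for Saccharomyces cerevisiae, within both the original YTK and the multiplex MYT extension. The plasmid is a bacterial storage vector only. It carries a high-copy ColE1/pUC-type origin and a chloramphenicol acetyltransferase (cat) gene driven by its own promoter and followed by a lambda t0 terminator. The annotation shows no yeast origin, yeast marker or coding payload.

The insert is a synthetic sequence. In the feature table it appears as four short, evenly spaced hits of roughly 20 bp, labelled as fragments of PLtetO-1 and the tight TRE promoter. These labels most likely reflect four tet operator sites rather than the presence of the bacterial or mammalian promoters themselves, which fits the name pTet4. The sequence downstream of the operators, before the backbone terminator, is unannotated. It presumably supplies the core promoter, but the record does not identify it. Nor does the record state which Tet-family regulator (a repressor or a transactivator) is meant to act on this promoter, or its induction behaviour. In practice the part would be placed upstream of a gene of interest to build tetracycline/doxycycline-responsive expression cassettes in engineered yeast strains.
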