Addgene plasmid #180665: pMYT012
Purpose: Encodes pTet4 as a Type 2 part to be used in the Dueber YTK and Ellis MYT systems
Depositing lab: Tom Ellis. Depositing organization: Imperial College London. Publication: A Multiplex MoClo Toolkit for Extensive and Flexible Engineering of Saccharomyces cerevisiae. Shaw WM, Khalil AS, Ellis T. ACS Synth Biol. 2023 Nov 6. doi: 10.1021/acssynbio.3c00423. PubMed 37930278.
Backbone
  Vector backbone: pYTK001
  Backbone manufacturer: John Dueber
  Vector type: Synthetic Biology
Growth in bacteria
  Bacterial resistance: Chloramphenicol, 25 μg/mL
  Growth temperature: 37°C
  Growth strain: DH5alpha
  Copy number: High Copy
Gene/Insert
  Gene/Insert name: pTet4
  Species: Synthetic
  Cloning method: Restriction Enzyme; 5′ cloning site Unknown (unknown if destroyed)
Terms and licenses: Academic/Nonprofit Terms; Industry Terms: Not Available to Industry
How to cite: pMYT012 was a gift from Tom Ellis (Addgene plasmid # 180665 ; http://n2t.net/addgene:180665 ; RRID:Addgene_180665)
